Addgene plasmid #14185: pAG305GAL-ccdB-EGFP
Purpose: (Empty Backbone)
Depositing lab: Susan Lindquist. Depositing organization: Whitehead Institute for Biomedical Research. Publication: A suite of Gateway cloning vectors for high-throughput genetic analysis in Saccharomyces cerevisiae. Alberti S, Gitler AD, Lindquist S. Yeast. 2007 Oct . 24(10):913-9. 10.1002/yea.1502 PubMed 17583893.
Backbone
  Vector backbone: pRS305
  Vector type: Yeast Expression ; Gateway Destination
  Selectable markers: LEU2
Growth in bacteria
  Bacterial resistance: Chloramphenicol and Ampicillin, 25 & 100 μg/mL
  Growth temperature: 37°C
  Growth strain: ccdB Survival
  Growth instructions: DB3.1, ccdB Survival
  Copy number: Unknown
Gene/Insert
  Gene/Insert name: None
  Tag / fusion protein: EGFP (C terminal on backbone)
  Cloning method: Gateway Cloning
  Sequencing primers: 5′ GAL1
Terms and licenses: Academic/Nonprofit Terms; Industry Terms: Not Available to Industry
Depositor comments: Type of plasmid: integrating. This plasmid contains the Gateway technology from Invitrogen; Invitrogen requires purchasing of Gateway Clonase for carrying out the Gateway recombinational cloning reaction http://www.invitrogen.com Please note that the full plasmid sequence is provided as a reference only, and may not match the exact sequence of the plasmid.
How to cite: pAG305GAL-ccdB-EGFP was a gift from Susan Lindquist (Addgene plasmid # 14185 ; http://n2t.net/addgene:14185 ; RRID:Addgene_14185)
