[The description below was written by a language model from this plasmid's Addgene catalogue record and pLannotate feature annotations shown in this document.]
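Description:
pAG305GAL-ccdB-EGFP is an empty Gateway destination vector for galactose-inducible protein expression in Saccharomyces cerevisiae, built on the pRS305 integrating backbone. It has no yeast replication origin (no 2μ or CEN/ARS element is annotated), so it is maintained in yeast only after integration into the genome, with the LEU2 gene under its own promoter providing selection in leucine auxotrophs. In E. coli it replicates from a high-copy ColE1/pUC-type origin and carries ampicillin resistance. An f1 origin and remnants of the pBluescript-style lacZα/MCS region, flanked by T7 and T3 promoters, are also present.

The expression unit consists of the GAL1 promoter, a Gateway cassette, an EGFP coding sequence and the CYC1 terminator. The cassette is bounded by attR1 and attR2 and contains a chloramphenicol resistance gene and the ccdB toxin gene. Because CcdB poisons gyrase in ordinary E. coli, the unrecombined vector has to be propagated in a ccdB-tolerant strain, and chloramphenicol selects for retention of the cassette. An LR recombination with an entry clone swaps the cassette for the gene of interest, so ccdB serves as counterselection against unreacted vector in standard strains. An open reading frame lacking a stop codon and transferred in frame is then expressed as a C-terminal EGFP fusion under Gal4-regulated, galactose-inducible control.

The plasmid belongs to a suite of yeast Gateway vectors designed for high-throughput genetic analysis. It suits stable, integrated expression of fluorescently tagged proteins, for example for localization studies. The depositor notes that the full sequence is a reference only and may not match the physical plasmid exactly.
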