Features (pLannotate 1.2.2; 30 found; start..end, strand, type, name):
    137..187     +  misc_feature   bom (fragment): basis of mobility region from pBR322
    200..301     +  CDS            NFS1 (fragment): NFS1_YEAST - Also known as SPL1 From Saccharomyces cerevisiae (strain ATCC 204508 / S288c) (Baker's yeast).
    663..1757    -  CDS            LEU2: 3-isopropylmalate dehydrogenase, required for leucine biosynthesis; S. cerevisiae LEU2; yeast auxotrophic marker
   1770..2174    -  promoter       LEU2 promoter: S. cerevisiae LEU2
   2314..2391    -  CDS            YO192_YEAST (fragment): Experimental evidence at protein level: Swiss-Prot protein existence level 1. From Saccharomyces cerevisiae (strain ATCC 204508 / S288c) (Baker's yeast).
   2421..2473    +  misc_feature   bom (fragment): basis of mobility region from pBR322
   2474..2929    -  rep_origin     f1 ori (sequence partly withheld): f1 bacteriophage origin of replication; arrow indicates direction of (+) strand synthesis
   2937..3094    -  CDS            lacZα (fragment): LacZα fragment of β-galactosidase; lacZ fragment
   3097..3115    +  promoter       T7 promoter: promoter for bacteriophage T7 RNA polymerase
   3135..3576    +  promoter       GAL1 promoter: S. cerevisiae GAL1; inducible promoter, regulated by Gal4
   3591..3611    +  misc_feature   MCS (fragment): pBluescript multiple cloning site
   3615..3739    +  protein_bind   attR1: mutant version of attR; recombination site for the Gateway® LR reaction LR Clonase™
   3764..3794    +  promoter       lac UV5 promoter: E. coli lac promoter with an "up" mutation
   3818..3847    +  promoter       cat promoter (fragment): promoter of the E. coli cat gene encoding chloramphenicol acetyltransferase
   3848..4507    +  CDS            CmR: chloramphenicol acetyltransferase; cat; confers resistance to chloramphenicol
   4689..4847    +  CDS            ccdA (fragment): CCDA_ECO57 - Also known as H, letA. Experimental evidence at protein level: Swiss-Prot protein existence level 1. Antitoxin component of a type II toxin-antitoxin (TA) system which inhibits the post-segregational killing (PSK) of plasmid-free cells, also referred to as a plasmid addiction system. Binds to and blocks the activity of CcdB; will also remove bound CcdB protein from the CcdB-GyrA complex by forming a CcdA-CcdB complex, a process termed rejuvenation. Functions as a transcriptional corepressor for the ccdAB operon, repression also requires CcdB (By similarity). From Escherichia coli
   4852..5154    +  CDS            ccdB: CCDB_ECOLI - Also known as G, letB, letD. Experimental evidence at protein level: Swiss-Prot protein existence level 1. Toxic component of a type II toxin-antitoxin (TA) system, functioning in plasmid maintainence. Responsible for the post- segregational killing (PSK) of plasmid-free cells, also referred to as a plasmid addiction system. Half-life of over 2 hours. Cell killing by CcdB is accompanied by filamentation, defects in chromosome and plasmid segregation, defects in cell division, formation of anucleate cells, decreased DNA synthesis and plasmid loss. Interferes with the activity of DN
   5198..5322    -  protein_bind   attR2: mutant version of attR; recombination site for the Gateway® LR reaction LR Clonase™
   5326..5353    +  misc_feature   MCS (fragment): pBluescript multiple cloning site
   5354..6073    +  CDS            EGFP: the original enhanced GFP (Yang et al., 1996) mammalian codon-optimized
   6080..6327    +  terminator     CYC1 terminator: S. cerevisiae CYC1; transcription terminator for CYC1
   6350..6368    -  promoter       T3 promoter: promoter for bacteriophage T3 RNA polymerase
   6413..6429    -  protein_bind   lac operator: The lac repressor binds to the lac operator to inhibit transcription in E. coli. This inhibition can be relieved by adding lactose or isopropyl-β-D-thiogalactopyranoside (IPTG). lac repressor encoded by lacI
   6437..6467    -  promoter       lac promoter: promoter for the E. coli lac operon
   6482..6503    -  protein_bind   CAP binding site: CAP binding activates transcription in the presence of cAMP. E. coli catabolite activator protein
   6516..6608    -  CDS            lacI (fragment): lac repressor; lacI; The lac repressor binds to the lac operator to inhibit transcription in E. coli. This inhibition can be relieved by adding lactose or isopropyl-β-D-thiogalactopyranoside (IPTG).
   6791..7379    -  rep_origin     ori: high-copy-number ColE1/pMB1/pBR322/pUC origin of replication
   7550..8410    -  CDS            AmpR: β-lactamase; bla; confers resistance to ampicillin, carbenicillin, and related antibiotics
   8411..8515    -  promoter       AmpR promoter: bla
   8610..35      +  CDS            rop (fragment) (across the origin): Rop protein, which maintains plasmids at low copy number; rop
>Addgene plasmid #14185 | pAG305GAL-ccdB-EGFP | depositor full sequence | sequence record 7848 | Author sequence
TCGCGCGTTTCGGTGATGACGGTGAAAACCTCTGACACATGCAGCTCCCGGAGACGGTCACAGCTTGTCT
GTAAGCGGATGCCGGGAGCAGACAAGCCCGTCAGGGCGCGTCAGCGGGTGTTGGCGGGTGTCGGGGCTGG
CTTAACTATGCGGCATCAGAGCAGATTGTACTGAGAGTGCACCATATCGACTACGTCGTAAGGCCGTTTC
TGACAGAGTAAAATTCTTGAGGGAACTTTCACCATTATGGGAAATGGTTCAAGAAGGTATTGACTTAAAC
TCCATCAAATGGTCAGGTCATTGAGTGTTTTTTATTTGTTGTATTTTTTTTTTTTTAGAGAAAATCCTCC
AATATCAAATTAGGAATCGTAGTTTCATGATTTTCTGTTACACCTAACTTTTTGTGTGGTGCCCTCCTCC
TTGTCAATATTAATGTTAAAGTGCAATTCTTTTTCCTTATCACGTTGAGCCATTAGTATCAATTTGCTTA
CCTGTATTCCTTTACTATCCTCCTTTTTCTCCTTCTTGATAAATGTATGTAGATTGCGTATATAGTTTCG
TCTACCCTATGAACATATTCCATTTTGTAATTTCGTGTCGTTTCTATTATGAATTTCATTTATAAAGTTT
ATGTACAAATATCATAAAAAAAGAGAATCTTTTTAAGCAAGGATTTTCTTAACTTCTTCGGCGACAGCAT
CACCGACTTCGGTGGTACTGTTGGAACCACCTAAATCACCAGTTCTGATACCTGCATCCAAAACCTTTTT
AACTGCATCTTCAATGGCCTTACCTTCTTCAGGCAAGTTCAATGACAATTTCAACATCATTGCAGCAGAC
AAGATAGTGGCGATAGGGTCAACCTTATTCTTTGGCAAATCTGGAGCAGAACCGTGGCATGGTTCGTACA
AACCAAATGCGGTGTTCTTGTCTGGCAAAGAGGCCAAGGACGCAGATGGCAACAAACCCAAGGAACCTGG
GATAACGGAGGCTTCATCGGAGATGATATCACCAAACATGTTGCTGGTGATTATAATACCATTTAGGTGG
GTTGGGTTCTTAACTAGGATCATGGCGGCAGAATCAATCAATTGATGTTGAACCTTCAATGTAGGGAATT
CGTTCTTGATGGTTTCCTCCACAGTTTTTCTCCATAATCTTGAAGAGGCCAAAACATTAGCTTTATCCAA
GGACCAAATAGGCAATGGTGGCTCATGTTGTAGGGCCATGAAAGCGGCCATTCTTGTGATTCTTTGCACT
TCTGGAACGGTGTATTGTTCACTATCCCAAGCGACACCATCACCATCGTCTTCCTTTCTCTTACCAAAGT
AAATACCTCCCACTAATTCTCTGACAACAACGAAGTCAGTACCTTTAGCAAATTGTGGCTTGATTGGAGA
TAAGTCTAAAAGAGAGTCGGATGCAAAGTTACATGGTCTTAAGTTGGCGTACAATTGAAGTTCTTTACGG
ATTTTTAGTAAACCTTGTTCAGGTCTAACACTACCGGTACCCCATTTAGGACCACCCACAGCACCTAACA
AAACGGCATCAACCTTCTTGGAGGCTTCCAGCGCCTCATCTGGAAGTGGGACACCTGTAGCATCGATAGC
AGCACCACCAATTAAATGATTTTCGAAATCGAACTTGACATTGGAACGAACATCAGAAATAGCTTTAAGA
ACCTTAATGGCTTCGGCTGTGATTTCTTGACCAACGTGGTCACCTGGCAAAACGACGATCTTCTTAGGGG
CAGACATAGGGGCAGACATTAGAATGGTATATCCTTGAAATATATATATATATTGCTGAAATGTAAAAGG
TAAGAAAAGTTAGAAAGTAAGACGATTGCTAACCACCTATTGGAAAAAACAATAGGTCCTTAAATAATAT
TGTCAACTTCAAGTATTGTGATGCAAGCATTTAGTCATGAACGCTTCTCTATTCTATATGAAAAGCCGGT
TCCGGCCTCTCACCTTTCCTTTTTCTCCCAATTTTTCAGTTGAAAAAGGTATATGCGTCAGGCGACCTCT
GAAATTAACAAAAAATTTCCAGTCATCGAATTTGATTCTGTGCGATAGCGCCCCTGTGTGTTCTCGTTAT
GTTGAGGAAAAAAATAATGGTTGCTAAGAGATTCGAACTCTTGCATCTTACGATACCTGAGTATTCCCAC
AGTTAACTGCGGTCAAGATATTTCTTGAATCAGGCGCCTTAGACCGCTCGGCCAAACAACCAATTACTTG
TTGAGAAATAGAGTATAATTATCCTATAAATATAACGTTTTTGAACACACATGAACAAGGAAGTACAGGA
CAATTGATTTTGAAGAGAATGTGGATTTTGATGTAATTGTTGGGATTCCATTTTTAATAAGGCAATAATA
TTAGGTATGTGGATATACTAGAAGTTCTCCTCGAGGGTCGATATGCGGTGTGAAATACCGCACAGATGCG
TAAGGAGAAAATACCGCATCAGGAAATTGTAAACGTTAATATTTTGTTAAAATTCGCGTTAAATTTTTGT
TAAATCAGCTCATTTTTTAACCAATAGGCCGAAATCGGCAAAATCCCTTATAAATCAAAAGAATAGACCG
AGATAGGGT
[37 nt withheld, positions 2600-2636]
AAAGAACGTGGACTCCAACGTCAAAGG
[49 nt withheld, positions 2664-2712]
T
[91 nt withheld, positions 2714-2804]
G
[124 nt withheld, positions 2806-2929]
CGCGCCATTCGCCATTCAGGCTGCGCAACTGTTGGGAAGGGCGATCGGTGCGGGCCTCTTCGCTATTACG
CCAGCTGGCGAAGGGGGGATGTGCTGCAAGGCGATTAAGTTGGGTAACGCCAGGGTTTTCCCAGTCACGA
CGTTGTAAAACGACGGCCAGTGAATTGTAATACGACTCACTATAGGGCGAATTGGAGCTCTAGTACGGAT
TAGAAGCCGCCGAGCGGGCGACAGCCCTCCGACGGAAGACTCTCCTCCGTGCGTCCTCGTCTTCACCGGT
CGCGTTCCTGAAACGCAGATGTGCCTCGCGCCGCACTGCTCCGAACAATAAAGATTCTACAATACTAGCT
TTTATGGTTATGAAGAGGAAAAATTGGCAGTAACCTGGCCCCACAAACCTTCAAATTAACGAATCAAATT
AACAACCATAGGATGATAATGCGATTAGTTTTTTAGCCTTATTTCTGGGGTAATTAATCAGCGAAGCGAT
GATTTTTGATCTATTAACAGATATATAAATGGAAAAGCTGCATAACCACTTTAACTAATACTTTCAACAT
TTTCAGTTTGTATTACTTCTTATTCAAATGTCATAAAAGTATCAACAAAAAATTGTTAATATACCTCTAT
ACTTTAACGTCAAGGAGAAAAAACCCCGGATTCTAGAACTAGTGGATCCCCCATCACAAGTTTGTACAAA
AAAGCTGAACGAGAAACGTAAAATGATATAAATATCAATATATTAAATTAGATTTTGCATAAAAAACAGA
CTACATAATACTGTAAAACACAACATATCCAGTCACTATGGCGGCCGCATTAGGCACCCCAGGCTTTACA
CTTTATGCTTCCGGCTCGTATAATGTGTGGATTTTGAGTTAGGATCCGTCGAGATTTTCAGGAGCTAAGG
AAGCTAAAATGGAGAAAAAAATCACTGGATATACCACCGTTGATATATCCCAATGGCATCGTAAAGAACA
TTTTGAGGCATTTCAGTCAGTTGCTCAATGTACCTATAACCAGACCGTTCAGCTGGATATTACGGCCTTT
TTAAAGACCGTAAAGAAAAATAAGCACAAGTTTTATCCGGCCTTTATTCACATTCTTGCCCGCCTGATGA
ATGCTCATCCGGAATTCCGTATGGCAATGAAAGACGGTGAGCTGGTGATATGGGATAGTGTTCACCCTTG
TTACACCGTTTTCCATGAGCAAACTGAAACGTTTTCATCGCTCTGGAGTGAATACCACGACGATTTCCGG
CAGTTTCTACACATATATTCGCAAGATGTGGCGTGTTACGGTGAAAACCTGGCCTATTTCCCTAAAGGGT
TTATTGAGAATATGTTTTTCGTCTCAGCCAATCCCTGGGTGAGTTTCACCAGTTTTGATTTAAACGTGGC
CAATATGGACAACTTCTTCGCCCCCGTTTTCACCATGGGCAAATATTATACGCAAGGCGACAAGGTGCTG
ATGCCGCTGGCGATTCAGGTTCATCATGCCGTCTGTGATGGCTTCCATGTCGGCAGAATGCTTAATGAAT
TACAACAGTACTGCGATGAGTGGCAGGGCGGGGCGTAAACGCCGCGTGGATCCGGCTTACTAAAAGCCAG
ATAACAGTATGCGTATTTGCGCGCTGATTTTTGCGGTATAAGAATATATACTGATATGTATACCCGAAGT
ATGTCAAAAAGAGGTATGCTATGAAGCAGCGTATTACAGTGACAGTTGACAGCGACAGCTATCAGTTGCT
CAAGGCATATATGATGTCAATATCTCCGGTCTGGTAAGCACAACCATGCAGAATGAAGCCCGTCGTCTGC
GTGCCGAACGCTGGAAAGCGGAAAATCAGGAAGGGATGGCTGAGGTCGCCCGGTTTATTGAAATGAACGG
CTCTTTTGCTGACGAGAACAGGGGCTGGTGAAATGCAGTTTAAGGTTTACACCTATAAAAGAGAGAGCCG
TTATCGTCTGTTTGTGGATGTACAGAGTGATATTATTGACACGCCCGGGCGACGGATGGTGATCCCCCTG
GCCAGTGCACGTCTGCTGTCAGATAAAGTCTCCCGTGAACTTTACCCGGTGGTGCATATCGGGGATGAAA
GCTGGCGCATGATGACCACCGATATGGCCAGTGTGCCGGTCTCCGTTATCGGGGAAGAAGTGGCTGATCT
CAGCCACCGCGAAAATGACATCAAAAACGCCATTAACCTGATGTTCTGGGGAATATAAATGTCAGGCTCC
CTTATACACAGCCAGTCTGCAGGTCGACCATAGTGACTGGATATGTTGTGTTTTACAGTATTATGTAGTC
TGTTTTTTATGCAAAATCTAATTTAATATATTGATATTTATATCATTTTACGTTTCTCGTTCAGCTTTCT
TGTACAAAGTGGTGATGGGCTGCAGGAATTCGATATCAAGCTTAATGGTGAGCAAGGGCGAGGAGCTGTT
CACCGGGGTGGTGCCCATCCTGGTCGAGCTGGACGGCGACGTAAACGGCCACAAGTTCAGCGTGTCCGGC
GAGGGCGAGGGCGATGCCACCTACGGCAAGCTGACCCTGAAGTTCATCTGCACCACCGGCAAGCTGCCCG
TGCCCTGGCCCACCCTCGTGACCACCCTGACCTACGGCGTGCAGTGCTTCAGCCGCTACCCCGACCACAT
GAAGCAGCACGACTTCTTCAAGTCCGCCATGCCCGAAGGCTACGTCCAGGAGCGCACCATCTTCTTCAAG
GACGACGGCAACTACAAGACCCGCGCCGAGGTGAAGTTCGAGGGCGACACCCTGGTGAACCGCATCGAGC
TGAAGGGCATCGACTTCAAGGAGGACGGCAACATCCTGGGGCACAAGCTGGAGTACAACTACAACAGCCA
CAACGTCTATATCATGGCCGACAAGCAGAAGAACGGCATCAAGGTGAACTTCAAGATCCGCCACAACATC
GAGGACGGCAGCGTGCAGCTCGCCGACCACTACCAGCAGAACACCCCCATCGGCGACGGCCCCGTGCTGC
TGCCCGACAACCACTACCTGAGCACCCAGTCCGCCCTGAGCAAAGACCCCAACGAGAAGCGCGATCACAT
GGTCCTGCTGGAGTTCGTGACCGCCGCCGGGATCACTCTCGGCATGGACGAGCTGTACAAGTAACTCGAG
TCATGTAATTAGTTATGTCACGCTTACATTCACGCCCTCCCCCCACATCCGCTCTAACCGAAAAGGAAGG
AGTTAGACAACCTGAAGTCTAGGTCCCTATTTATTTTTTTATAGTTATGTTAGTATTAAGAACGTTATTT
ATATTTCAAATTTTTCTTTTTTTTCTGTACAGACGCGTGTACGCATGTAACATTATACTGAAAACCTTGC
TTGAGAAGGTTTTGGGACGCTCGAAGGCTTTAATTTGCGGCCGGTACCCAGCTTTTGTTCCCTTTAGTGA
GGGTTAATTCCGAGCTTGGCGTAATCATGGTCATAGCTGTTTCCTGTGTGAAATTGTTATCCGCTCACAA
TTCCACACAACATAGGAGCCGGAAGCATAAAGTGTAAAGCCTGGGGTGCCTAATGAGTGAGGTAACTCAC
ATTAATTGCGTTGCGCTCACTGCCCGCTTTCCAGTCGGGAAACCTGTCGTGCCAGCTGCATTAATGAATC
GGCCAACGCGCGGGGAGAGGCGGTTTGCGTATTGGGCGCTCTTCCGCTTCCTCGCTCACTGACTCGCTGC
GCTCGGTCGTTCGGCTGCGGCGAGCGGTATCAGCTCACTCAAAGGCGGTAATACGGTTATCCACAGAATC
AGGGGATAACGCAGGAAAGAACATGTGAGCAAAAGGCCAGCAAAAGGCCAGGAACCGTAAAAAGGCCGCG
TTGCTGGCGTTTTTCCATAGGCTCGGCCCCCCTGACGAGCATCACAAAAATCGACGCTCAAGTCAGAGGT
GGCGAAACCCGACAGGACTATAAAGATACCAGGCGTTCCCCCCTGGAAGCTCCCTCGTGCGCTCTCCTGT
TCCGACCCTGCCGCTTACCGGATACCTGTCCGCCTTTCTCCCTTCGGGAAGCGTGGCGCTTTCTCAATGC
TCACGCTGTAGGTATCTCAGTTCGGTGTAGGTCGTTCGCTCCAAGCTGGGCTGTGTGCACGAACCCCCCG
TTCAGCCCGACCGCTGCGCCTTATCCGGTAACTATCGTCTTGAGTCCAACCCGGTAAGACACGACTTATC
GCCACTGGCAGCAGCCACTGGTAACAGGATTAGCAGAGCGAGGTATGTAGGCGGTGCTACAGAGTTCTTG
AAGTGGTGGCCTAACTACGGCTACACTAGAAGGACAGTATTTGGTATCTGCGCTCTGCTGAAGCCAGTTA
CCTTCGGAAAAAGAGTTGGTAGCTCTTGATCCGGCAAACAAACCACCGCTGGTAGCGGTGGTTTTTTTGT
TTGCAAGCAGCAGATTACGCGCAGAAAAAAAGGATCTCAAGAAGATCCTTTGATCTTTTCTACGGGGTCT
GACGCTCAGTGGAACGAAAACTCACGTTAAGGGATTTTGGTCATGAGATTATCAAAAAGGATCTTCACCT
AGATCCTTTTAAATTAAAAATGAAGTTTTAAATCAATCTAAAGTATATATGAGTAAACTTGGTCTGACAG
TTACCAATGCTTAATCAGTGAGGCACCTATCTCAGCGATCTGTCTATTTCGTTCATCCATAGTTGCCTGA
CTGCCCGTCGTGTAGATAACTACGATACGGGAGGGCTTACCATCTGGCCCCAGTGCTGCAATGATACCGC
GAGACCCACGCTCACCGGCTCCAGATTTATCAGCAATAAACCAGCCAGCCGGAAGGGCCGAGCGCAGAAG
TGGTCCTGCAACTTTATCCGCCTCCATCCAGTCTATTAATTGTTGCCGGGAAGCTAGAGTAAGTAGTTCG
CCAGTTAATAGTTTGCGCAACGTTGTTGCCATTGCTACAGGCATCGTGGTGTCACGCTCGTCGTTTGGTA
TGGCTTCATTCAGCTCCGGTTCCCAACGATCAAGGCGAGTTACATGATCCCCCATGTTGTGAAAAAAAGC
GGTTAGCTCCTTCGGTCCTCCGATCGTTGTCAGAAGTAAGTTGGCCGCAGTGTTATCACTCATGGTTATG
GCAGCACTGCATAATTCTCTTACTGTCATGCCATCCGTAAGATGCTTTTCTGTGACTGGTGAGTACTCAA
CCAAGTCATTCTGAGAATAGTGTATGCGGCGACCGAGTTGCTCTTGCCCGGCGTCAATACGGGATAATAC
CGCGCCACATAGCAGAACTTTAAAAGTGCTCATCATTGGAAAACGTTCTTCGGGGCGAAAACTCTCAAGG
ATCTTACCGCTGTTGAGATCCAGTTCGATGTAACCCACTCGTGCACCCAACTGATCTTCAGCATCTTTTA
CTTTCACCAGCGTTTCTGGGTGAGCAAAAACAGGAAGGCAAAATGCCGCAAAAAAGGGAATAAGGGCGAC
ACGGAAATGTTGAATACTCATACTCTTCCTTTTTCAATATTATTGAAGCATTTATCAGGGTTATTGTCTC
ATGAGCGGATACATATTTGAATGTATTTAGAAAAATAAACAAATAGGGGTTCCGCGCACATTTCCCCGAA
AAGTGCCACCTGACGTCTAAGAAACCATTATTATCATGACATTAACCTATAAAAATAGGCGTATCACGAG
GCCCTTTCGTC
