>Addgene plasmid #14185 | pAG305GAL-ccdB-EGFP | addgene partial sequence | sequence record 20520 | 14185 with pRS_marker
CGTCGTTAAGGCCGTTTCTGACAGAGTAAAATTCTTGAGGGAACTTTCACCATTATGGGAAATGGTTCAA
GAAGGTATTGACTTAAACTCCATCAAATGGTCAGGTCATTGAGTGTTTTTTATTTGTTGTATTTTTTTTT
TTTTAGAGAAAATCCTCCAATATATAAATTAGGAATCATAGTTTCATGATTTTCTGTTACACCTAACTTT
TTGTGTGGTGCCCTCCTCCTTGTCAATATTAATGTTAAAGTGCAATTCTTTTTCCTTATCACGTTGAGCC
ATTAGTATCAATTTGCTTACCTGTATTCCTTTACATCCTCCTTTTTCTCCTTCTTGATAAATGTATGTAG
ATTGCGTATATAGTTTCGTCTACCCTATGAACATATTCCATTTTGTAATTTCGTGTCGTTTCTATTATGA
ATTTCATTTATAAAGTTTATGTACAAATATCATAAAAAAAGAGAATCTTTTTAAGCAAGGATTTTCTTAA
CTTCTTCGGCGACAGCATCACCGACTTCGGTGGTACTGTTGGAACCACCTAAATCACCAGTTCTGATACC
TGCATCCAAAACCTTTTTAACTGCATCTTCAATGGCCTTACCTTCTTCAGGCAAGTTCAATGACAATTTC
AACATCATTGCAGCAGACAAGATAGTGGCGATAGGGTTGACCTTATTCTTTGGCAAAT
