>Addgene plasmid #14185 | pAG305GAL-ccdB-EGFP | addgene partial sequence | sequence record 20521 | 14185 with GW5
AAAGTGTAAAGCCTGGGGGGTGCCTAATGCGGCCGCCATAGTGACTGGATATGTTGTGTTTTACAGTATT
ATGTAGTCTGTTTTTTATGCAAAATCTAATTTAATATATTGATATTTATATCATTTTACGTTTCTCGTTC
AGCTTTTTTGTACAAACTTGTGATGGGGGATCCACTAGTTCTAGAATCCGGGGTTTTTTCTCCTTGACGT
TAAAGTATAGAGGTATATTAACAATTTTTTGTTGATACTTTTATTACATTTGAATAAGAAGTAATACAAA
CCGAAAATGTTGAAAGTATTAGTTAAAGTGGTTATGCAGTTTTTGCATTTATATATCTGTTAATAGATCA
AAAATCATCGCTTCGCTGATTAATTACCCCAGAAATAAGGCTAAAAAACTAATCGCATTATCATCCTATG
GTTGTTAATTTGATTCGTTCATTTGAAGGTTTGTGGGGCCAGGTTACTGCCAATTTTTCCTCTTCATAAC
CATAAAAGCTAGTATTGTAGAATCTTTATTGTTCGGAGCAGTGCGGCGCGAGGCACATCTGCGTTTCAGG
AACGCGACCGGTGAAGACGAGGACGCACGGAGGAGAGTCTTCCTTCGGAGGGCTGTCACCCGCTCGGCGG
CTTCTAATCCGTACTAGAGCTCCAATTCCCCCTATAGTGAGTCGTATTACAATTCACT
