>Addgene plasmid #14185 | pAG305GAL-ccdB-EGFP | addgene partial sequence | sequence record 20522 | 14185 with GW3
CGGGGAAGAAGTGGCTGATACTCAGCCACCGCGAAAATGACATCAAAAACGCCATTAACCTGATGTTCTG
GGGAATATAAATGTCAGGCTCCCTTATACACAGCCAGTCTGCAGGTCGACCATAGTGACTGGATATGTTG
TGTTTTACAGTATTATGTAGTCTGTTTTTTATGCAAAATCTAATTTAATATATTGATATTTATATCATTT
TACGTTTCTCGTTCAGCTTTCTTGTACAAAGTGGTGATGGGCTGCAGGAATTCGATATCAAGCTTAATGG
TGAGCAAGGGCGAGGAGCTGTTCACCGGGGTGGTGCCCATCCTGGTCGAGCTGGACGGCGACGTAAACGG
CCACAAGTTCAGCGTGTCCGGCGAGGGCGAGGGCGATGCCACCTACGGCAAGCTGACCCTGAAGTTCATC
TGCACCACCGGCAAGCTGCCCGTGCCCTGGCCCACCCTCGTGACCACCCTGACCTACGGCGTGCAGTGCT
TCAGCCGCTACCCCGACCACATGAAGCAGCACGACTTCTTCAAGTCCGCCATGCCCGAAGGCTACGTCCA
GGAGCGCACCATCTTCTTCAAGGACGACGGCAACTACAAGACCCGCGCCGAGGTGAAGTTCGAGGGCGAC
ACCCTGGTGAACCGCATCGAGCTGAAGGGCATCGAC
